Addgene plasmid #237926: TRBV7-8
Purpose: Encodes TRBV7-8 allele and TRAC to generate TCRs via cloning
Depositing lab: Michael Birnbaum. Depositing organization: Massachusetts Institute of Technology. Publication: Scalable TCR synthesis and screening enable antigen reactivity mapping in vitiligo. Gaglione SA, Mukkamala RS, Krishna C, Smith BE, Wadsworth MH 2nd, Jelinsky SA, Perez CR, Schmidt-Hong L, Katz EL, Gellatly KJ, Ali LR, Shen J, Holec PV, Zhao QH, Chan AO, Xu EJK, Kravarik KM, Guzova JA, Dobson CS, Singh H, Garber M, Dougan M, Dougan SK, Harris JE, Winkler A, Birnbaum ME. Immunity. 2026 Feb 10;59(2):477-493.e9. doi: 10.1016/j.immuni.2026.01.001. Epub 2026 Jan 28. PubMed 41610844.
Backbone
  Vector backbone: pGGA-select
  Backbone manufacturer: Addgene Plasmid #195714
  Backbone size w/o insert (bp): 2518
  Vector type: Synthetic Biology
Growth in bacteria
  Bacterial resistance: Chloramphenicol, 25 μg/mL
  Growth temperature: 37°C
  Growth strain: DH5alpha
  Copy number: High Copy
Gene/Insert
  Gene/Insert name: TRBV7-8-TRAC
  Species: H. sapiens (human)
  Insert size (bp): 401
  Mutation: None
  Entrez Gene: TRBV7-8 (a.k.a. TCRBV6S2A1N1T, TCRBV7S8, TRBV78)
  Cloning method: Unknown
Terms and licenses: Academic/Nonprofit Terms; Industry Terms: Not Available to Industry
Depositor comments: Please note: This plasmid contains an IS4 transposable element inserted within backbone of plasmid. This is not expected to impact plasmid function. Please visit https://doi.org/10.1101/2025.04.24.649726 for bioRxiv preprint.
How to cite: TRBV7-8 was a gift from Michael Birnbaum (Addgene plasmid # 237926 ; http://n2t.net/addgene:237926 ; RRID:Addgene_237926)
