[The description below was written by a language model from this plasmid's Addgene catalogue record and pLannotate feature annotations shown in this document.]
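Description:
TRBV7-8 is a small bacterial cloning plasmid built on the pGGA-select backbone and catalogued as a synthetic biology vector. It serves as a modular part donor for assembling human T cell receptor genes rather than as an expression construct in its own right. It is propagated in E. coli at high copy from a ColE1/pUC-type origin and selected with chloramphenicol through a cat gene driven by its native promoter. A fragment of the AmpR promoter is also annotated, but no ampicillin resistance gene is present. SP6 and T7 promoters flank the insert region, as is typical of this backbone, and can act as sequencing or in vitro transcription landmarks.

The payload is a human TRBV7-8-TRAC insert, combining a TCR beta-chain variable gene segment with sequence from the TCR alpha-chain constant region. The feature table shows a V-region coding fragment followed by a TRAC fragment that spans the numbering origin of the circular record. The automated annotation labels the V segment as TRBV7-3, which most likely reflects the close similarity among TRBV7 family members; the catalogue entry identifies it as TRBV7-8 with no mutations. No eukaryotic promoter, polyadenylation signal or viral element is annotated. The stated purpose is to supply these germline-encoded pieces for building complete TCRs by cloning, within a scalable TCR synthesis and screening workflow. The record lists the cloning method as unknown and does not describe the assembly scheme.

The depositor notes an IS4 transposable element within the backbone that is not expected to affect function. However, the 2,919 nt sequence record matches the stated backbone plus insert sizes, and no such element appears in the feature table.
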