Features (pLannotate 1.2.2; 8 found; start..end, strand, type, name):
    437..455     -  promoter       T7 promoter: promoter for bacteriophage T7 RNA polymerase
    465..522     +  promoter       AmpR promoter (fragment): bla
    569..1225    -  CDS            cat: CAT_ECOLX - Experimental evidence at protein level: Swiss-Prot protein existence level 1. This enzyme is an effector of chloramphenicol resistance in bacteria. From Escherichia coli. This protein is used as a marker in many commonly used cloning vectors, such as pACYC184.
   1226..1328    -  promoter       cat promoter: promoter of the E. coli cat gene encoding chloramphenicol acetyltransferase
   1429..2017    +  rep_origin     ori: high-copy-number ColE1/pMB1/pBR322/pUC origin of replication
   2447..2465    +  promoter       SP6 promoter: promoter for bacteriophage SP6 RNA polymerase
   2519..2839    +  CDS            TRBV7-3 (fragment): TVB73_HUMAN - Experimental evidence at protein level: Swiss-Prot protein existence level 1. Probable non-functional open reading frame (ORF) of V region of the variable domain of T cell receptor (TR) beta chain (PubMed:24600447). Non-functional ORF generally cannot participate to the synthesis of a productive T cell receptor (TR) chain due to altered V-(D)-J or switch recombination and/or splicing site (at mRNA level) and/or conserved amino acid change (protein level) (PubMed:9619395). Alpha-beta T cell receptors are antigen specific receptors which are essential to the immune response and are
   2914..390     +  CDS            TRAC (fragment) (across the origin): TRAC_HUMAN - Also known as TCRA. Experimental evidence at protein level: Swiss-Prot protein existence level 1. Constant region of T cell receptor (TR) alpha chain (PubMed:24600447). Alpha-beta T cell receptors are antigen specific receptors which are essential to the immune response and are present on the cell surface of T lymphocytes. Recognize peptide-major histocompatibility (MH) (pMH) complexes that are displayed by antigen presenting cells (APC), a prerequisite for efficient T cell adaptive immunity against pathogens (PubMed:25493333). Binding of alpha-beta TR to pMH complex initiates TR-
>Addgene plasmid #237926 | TRBV7-8 | addgene full sequence | sequence record 490933 | Addgene NGS Result
CTGAGAGACTCTAAATCCAGTGACAAGTCTGTCTGCCTATTCACCGATTTTGATTCTCAAACAAATGTGT
CACAAAGTAAGGATTCTGACGTCTATATCACAGACAAAACTGTGCTAGACATGAGGTCTATGGACTTCAA
GAGCAACAGTGCTGTGGCCTGGAGCAACAAATCTGACTTTGCATGTGCAAACGCCTTCAACAACAGCATT
ATTCCAGAAGATACCTTCTTCCCCAGCCCAGAAAGTTCCTGTGATGTCAAGCTGGTCGAGAAATCTTTTG
AAACAGATACGAACCTAAACTTTCAAAACCTGTCAGTGATTGGGTTCCGAATCCTCCTCCTGAAAGTGGC
CGGGTTTAATCTGCTCATGACGCTGCGGCTGTGGTCCAGCTGAGGAATTCATCAGAAGAGCCTCGAGGCG
GCCGCATGTGAGTCTCCCTATAGTGAGTCGTATTAATTTCGCGGGCGGAACCCCTATTTGTTTATTTTTC
TAAATACATTCAAATATGTATCCGCTCATGAGTAGCACCAGGCGTTTAAGGGCACCAATAACTGCCTTAA
AAAAATTACGCCCCGCCCTGCCACTCATCGCAGTACTGTTGTAATTCATTAAGCATTCTGCCGACATGGA
AGCCATCACAAACGGCATGATGAACCTGAATCGCCAGCGGCATCAGCACCTTGTCGCCTTGCGTATAATA
TTTGCCCATGGTGAAAACGGGGGCGAAGAAGTTGTCCATATTGGCCACGTTTAAATCAAAACTGGTGAAA
CTCACCCAGGGATTGGCTGAGACAAAAAACATATTCTCAATAAACCCTTTAGGGAAATAGGCCAGGTTTT
CACCGTAACACGCCACATCTTGCGAATATATGTGTAGAAACTGCCGGAAATCGTCGTGGTATTCACTCCA
GAGCGATGAAAACGTTTCAGTTTGCTCATGGAAAACGGTGTAACAAGGGTGAACACTATCCCATATCACC
AGCTCACCGTCTTTCATTGCCATACGAAATTCCGGATGAGCATTCATCAGGCGGGCAAGAATGTGAATAA
AGGCCGGATAAAACTTGTGCTTATTTTTCTTTACGGTCTTTAAAAAGGCCGTAATATCCAGCTGAACGGT
CTGGTTATAGGTACATTGAGCAACTGACTGAAATGCCTCAAAATGTTCTTTACGATGCCATTGGGATATA
TCAACGGTGGTATATCCAGTGATTTTTTTCTCCATTTTAGCTTCCTTAGCTCCTGAAAATCTCGATAACT
CAAAAAATACGCCCGGTAGTGATCTTATTTCATTATGGTGAAAGTTGGAACCTCTTACGTGCCGATCAAA
GTCTCATTTTCGCCAAAAGTTGTCATGACCAAAATCCCTTAACGTGAGTTTTCGTTCCACTGAGCGTCAG
ACCCCGTAGAAAAGATCAAAGGATCTTCTTGAGATCCTTTTTTTCTGCGCGTAATCTGCTGCTTGCAAAC
AAAAAAACCACCGCTACCAGCGGTGGTTTGTTTGCCGGATCAAGAGCTACCAACTCTTTTTCCGAAGGTA
ACTGGCTTCAGCAGAGCGCAGATACCAAATACTGTTCTTCTAGTGTAGCCGTAGTTAGGCCACCACTTCA
AGAACTCTGTAGCACCGCCTACATACCTCGCTCTGCTAATCCTGTTACCAGTGGCTGCTGCCAGTGGCGA
TAAGTCGTGTCTTACCGGGTTGGACTCAAGACGATAGTTACCGGATAAGGCGCAGCGGTCGGGCTGAACG
GGGGGTTCGTGCACACAGCCCAGCTTGGAGCGAACGACCTACACCGAACTGAGATACCTACAGCGTGAGC
TATGAGAAAGCGCCACGCTTCCCGAAGGGAGAAAGGCGGACAGGTATCCGGTAAGCGGCAGGGTCGGAAC
AGGAGAGCGCACGAGGGAGCTTCCAGGGGGAAACGCCTGGTATCTTTATAGTCCTGTCGGGTTTCGCCAC
CTCTGACTTGAGCGTCGATTTTTGTGATGCTCGTCAGGGGGGCGGAGCCTATGGAAAAACGCCAGCAATG
CGGCCTTTTTACGGTTCCTGGCCTTTTGCTGGCCTTTTGCTCACATGTTCTTTCCTGCGTTATCCCCTGA
TTCTGTGGATAACCGTATTACCGCCTTTGAGTGAGCTGATACCGCTCGCCGCAGCCGAACGACCGAGCGC
AGCGAGTCAGTGAGCGAGGAAGCCGAAAAATCAATAATCAGACAACAAGATGTGCGAACTCGATATTTTA
CACGACTCTCTTTACCAATTCTGCCCCGAATTACACTTAAAACGACTCAACAGCTTAACGTTGGCTTGCC
ACGCATTACTTGACTGTAAAACTCTCACTCTTACCGAACTTGGCCGTAACCTGCCAACCAAAGCGAGAAC
AAAACATAACATCAAACGAATCGACCGATTGTTAGGTAATCGTCACTTGCAGGAAGGTTTAAACGCATTT
AGGTGACACTATAGAAGTGTGTATCGCTCGAGGCTCTTCAGCATCTAGAGCCACCGGCATGAGCCACCAT
GGGCACCAGGCTCCTCTGCTGGGTGGTCCTGGGTTTCCTAGGGACAGATCACACAGGTGCTGGAGTCTCC
CAGTCCCCTAGGTACAAAGTCGCAAAGAGAGGACAGGATGTAGCTCTCAGGTGTGATCCAATTTCGGGTC
ATGTATCCCTTTTTTGGTACCAACAGGCCCTGGGGCAGGGGCCAGAGTTTCTGACTTATTTCCAGAATGA
AGCTCAACTAGACAAATCGGGGCTGCCCAGTGATCGCTTCTTTGCAGAAAGGCCTGAGGGAAGCGTGAGC
ACTCTGAAGATCCAGCGCACACAGCAGGAGGACTCAGCCTAGTCTTCGTCACGAGACGTAATGGAGACCA
TGCGATATCCGTAGGTCTCGAAACCGTCTCGGGGTGAAGACATTATCAA
